Addgene plasmid #148936: pAc5.1B-lambdaN-HA-DmGIGYF_641-1574_AH
Purpose: Insect Expression of DmGIGYF1_641-1574
Depositing lab: Elisa Izaurralde. Depositing organization: Max Planck Institute for Developmental Biology. Publication: Direct role for the Drosophila GIGYF protein in 4EHP-mediated mRNA repression. Ruscica V, Bawankar P, Peter D, Helms S, Igreja C, Izaurralde E. Nucleic Acids Res. 2019 Jul 26;47(13):7035-7048. doi: 10.1093/nar/gkz429. PubMed 31114929.
Backbone
  Vector backbone: Unknown
  Vector type: Insect Expression
Growth in bacteria
  Bacterial resistance: Ampicillin, 100 μg/mL
  Growth temperature: 37°C
  Growth strain: DH5alpha
  Copy number: Low Copy
Gene/Insert
  Gene/Insert name: DmGIGYF1_641-1574
  Species: D. melanogaster (fly)
  Mutation: one silent mutation compared to the sequence given by isoform G NCBI:NM_001169356 or Uniprot.:Q7KQM6
  Entrez Gene: Gyf (a.k.a. Dmel_CG11148, CG11148, Dmel\CG11148, Q7KQM6)
  Cloning method: Unknown
Terms and licenses: Academic/Nonprofit Terms; Industry Terms: Not Available to Industry
Depositor comments: Plasmids from this collection were made available to the research community and donated after the lab closed. Please note that the sequence provided by the depositing laboratory may be theoretical/predicted or based on Sanger sequencing results. There may be discrepancies between sequencing results obtained by Addgene and the depositor sequence. If an Addgene verified sequence is not available, please contact before placing your order to request that our lab fully sequence the plasmid.
How to cite: pAc5.1B-lambdaN-HA-DmGIGYF_641-1574_AH was a gift from Elisa Izaurralde (Addgene plasmid # 148936 ; http://n2t.net/addgene:148936 ; RRID:Addgene_148936)
