[The description below was written by a language model from this plasmid's Addgene catalogue record and pLannotate feature annotations shown in this document.]
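Description:
pAc5.1B-lambdaN-HA-DmGIGYF_641-1574_AH is an 8,278 nt insect expression plasmid for producing a C-terminal portion of the Drosophila melanogaster GIGYF protein (gene Gyf, CG11148) in fly cells. The catalogue lists the backbone as unknown, although the name and the annotated parts point to a pAc5.1-type vector. In bacteria it is maintained through a ColE1/pUC-family origin and selected with ampicillin via the AmpR (β-lactamase) gene and its own promoter. The record describes it as low copy, even though the origin annotation is of the high-copy type. Short annotated fragments of a tetracycline resistance gene and of SV40 large T antigen appear to be non-functional backbone remnants, and no marker for selection in insect cells is annotated.

Expression is driven by the constitutive Drosophila actin 5C (Ac5) promoter and terminated at an SV40 polyadenylation signal. The open reading frame begins with a short fragment of the bacteriophage lambda N protein, followed by an HA epitope (annotated as a partial match to a 3xHA element, consistent in length with a single HA copy) and then GIGYF residues 641–1574. This sequence carries one silent mutation relative to the isoform G reference. A vector-derived V5 tag lies downstream of the insert, but the record does not show whether it is in frame and translated.

The lambda N peptide binds BoxB RNA hairpins, so fusions of this kind are generally used in tethering assays, where the protein is artificially recruited to a BoxB-containing reporter mRNA to test its effect on translation or stability. That use fits the associated study of GIGYF in 4EHP-mediated mRNA repression, and the HA tag allows detection of the fusion. The depositor sequence may be theoretical rather than fully verified.
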