Features (pLannotate 1.2.2; 11 found; start..end, strand, type, name):
     56..2568    +  promoter       Ac5 promoter: Drosophila melanogaster actin 5C promoter
   2588..2653    +  CDS            N (fragment): REGN_LAMBD - Experimental evidence at protein level: Swiss-Prot protein existence level 1. Plays a role as a transcriptional antitermination factor that allows the virus to initiate its lytic phase. Activates expression of the delayed viral early genes by modifying host RNA polymerase (RNAP) into a form that is resistant to termination signals. This antitermination function requires the host NusA protein which serves to stabilize the interaction between antitermination protein N and host RNA polymerase. From Escherichia phage lambda (Bacteriophage lambda).
   2678..2704    +  CDS            3xHA (fragment): three tandem HA epitope tags
   2702..5524    +  CDS            Gyf (fragment): GGYF1_DROME - Experimental evidence at protein level: Swiss-Prot protein existence level 1. Key component of the 4EHP-GYF2 complex, a multiprotein complex that acts as a repressor of translation initiation (PubMed:31114929). In the 4EHP-GYF2 complex, promotes translational repression and decay of mRNA targets by recruiting and bridging the association of the 4EHP complex with decapping effector proteins, such as me31B and Patr-1, and the deadenylation CCR4-NOT complex (PubMed:31114929). Involved in regulating starvation-induced, developmental and physiological autophagy, which is critical for
   5563..5604    +  CDS            V5 tag: epitope tag from simian virus 5
   5704..5838    -  polyA_signal   SV40 poly(A) signal: SV40 polyadenylation signal
   5861..5945    -  CDS            large T antigen (fragment): large T antigen from SV40 (simian virus 40)
   5946..6416    +  CDS            TcR (fragment): tetracycline efflux protein; tet; confers resistance to tetracycline
   6460..7048    -  rep_origin     ori: high-copy-number ColE1/pMB1/pBR322/pUC origin of replication
   7219..8079    -  CDS            AmpR: β-lactamase; bla; confers resistance to ampicillin, carbenicillin, and related antibiotics
   8080..8184    -  promoter       AmpR promoter: bla
>Addgene plasmid #148936 | pAc5.1B-lambdaN-HA-DmGIGYF_641-1574_AH | depositor full sequence | sequence record 291384 | Full Sequence
CTTCAAGGAATTAATTCTATATTCTAAAAACACAAATGATACTTCTAAAAAAAATCATGAATGGCATCAA
CTCTGAATCAAATCTTTGCAGATGCACCTACTTCTCATTTCCACTGTCACATCATTTTTCCAGATCTCGC
TGCCTGTTATGTGGCCCACAAACCAAGACACGTTTTATGGCCATTAAAGCTGGCTGATCGTCGCCAAACA
CCAAATACATATCAATATGTACATTCGAGAAAGAAGCGATCAAAGAAGCGTCTTCGGGCGAGTAGGAGAA
TGCGGAGGAGAAGGAGAACGAGCTGATCTAGTATCTCTCCACAATCCAATGCCAACTGACCAACTGGCCA
TATTCGGAGCAATTTGAAGCCAATTTCCATCGCCTGGCGATCGCTCCATTCTTGGCTATATGTTTTTCAC
CGTTCCCGGGGCCATTTTCAAAGACTCGTCGGTAAGATAAGATTGTGTCACTCGCTGTCTCTCTTCATTT
GTCGAAGAATGCTGAGGAATTTCGCGATGACGTCGGCGAGTATTTTGAAGAATGAGAATAATTTGTATTT
ATACGAAAATCAGTTAGTGGAATTTTCTACAAAAACATGTTATCTATAGATAATTTTGTTGCAAAATATG
TTGACTATGACAAAGATTGTATGTATATACCTTTAATGTATTCTCATTTTCTTATGTATTTATAATGGCA
ATGATGATACTGATGATATTTTAAGATGATGCCAGACCACAGGCTGATTTCTGCGTCTTTTGCCGAACGC
AGTGCATGTGCGGTTGTTGTTTTTTGGAATAGTTTCAATTTTCGGACTGTCCGCTTTGATTTCAGTTTCT
TGGCTTATTCAAAAAGCAAAGTAAAGCCAAAAAAGCGAGATGGCAATACCAAATGCGGCAAAACGGTAGT
GGAAGGAAAGGGGTGCGGGGCAGCGGAAGGAAGGGTGGGGCGGGGCGTGGCGGGGTCTGTGGCTGGGCGC
GACGTCACCGACGTTGGAGCCACTCCTTTGACCATGTGTGCGTGTGTGTATTATTCGTGTCTCGCCACTC
GCCGGTTGTTTTTTTCTTTTTATCTCGCTCTCTCTAGCGCCATCTCGTACGCATGCTCAACGCACCGCAT
GTTGCCGTGTCCTTTATGCGTCATTTTGGCTCGAAATAGGCAATTATTTAAACAAAGATTAGTCAACGAA
AACGCTAAAATAAATAAGTCTACAATATGGTTACTTATTGCCATGTGTGTGCAGCCAACGATAGCAACAA
AAGCAACAACACAGTGGCTTTCCCTCTTTCACTTTTTGTTTGCAAGCGCGTGCGAGCAAGACGGCACGAC
CGGCAAACGCAATTACGCTGACAAAGAGCAGACGAAGTTTTGGCCGAAAAACATCAAGGCGCCTGATACG
AATGCATTTGCAATAACAATTGCGATATTTAATATTGTTTATGAAGCTGTTTGACTTCAAAACACACAAA
AAAAAAAATAAAACAAATTATTTGAAAGAGAATTAGGAATCGGACAGCTTATCGTTACGGGCTAACAGCA
CACCGAGACGAAATAGCTTACCTGACGTCACAGCCTCTGGAAGAACTGCCGCCAAGCAGAGAGAGAGAGA
AAAAGAGGGAGAGCAGCTTAGACCGCATGTGCTTGTGTGTGAGGCGTCTCTCTCTTCGTCTCCTGTTTGC
GCAAACGCATAGACTGCACTGAGAAAATCGATTACCTATTTTTTATGAATGAATATTTGCACTATTACTA
TTCAAAACTATTAAGATAGCAATCACATTCAATAGCCAAATACTATACCACCTGAGCGATGCAACGAAAT
GATCAATTTGAGCAAAAATGCTGCATATTTAGGACGGCATCATTATAGAAATGCTTCTTGCTGTGTACTT
TTCTCTCGTCTGGCAGCTGTTTCGCCGTTATTGTTAAAACCGGCTTAAGTTAGGTGTGTTTTCTACGACT
AGTGATGCCCCTACTAGAAGATGTGTGTTGCACAAATGTCCCTGAATAACCAATTTGAAGTGCAGATAGC
AGTAAACGTAAGCTAATATGAATATTATTTAACTGTAATGTTTTAATATCGCTGGACATTACTAATAAAC
CCACTATAAACACATGTACATATGTATGTTTTGGCATACAATGAGTAGTTGGGGAAAAAATGTGTAAAAG
CACCGTGACCATCACAGCATAAAGATAACCAGCTGAAGTATCGAATATGAGTAACCCCCAAATTGAATCA
CATGCCGCAACTGATAGGACCCATGGAAGTACACTCTTCATGGCGATATACAAGACACACACAAGCACGA
ACACCCAGTTGCGGAGGAAATTCTCCGTAAATGAAAACCCAATCGGCGAACAATTCATACCCATATATGG
TAAAAGTTTTGAACGCGACTTGAGAGCGGAGAGCATTGCGGCTGATAAGGTTTTAGCGCTAAGCGGGCTT
TATAAAACGGGCTGCGGGACCAGTTTTCATATCACTACCGTTTGAGTTCTTGTGCTGTGTGGATACTCCT
CCCGACACAAAGCCGCTCCATCAGCCAGCAGTCGTCTAATCCAGAGACCCCGGATCGGGGTACCAACATG
GACGCACAAACACGACGACGTGAGCGTCGCGCTGAGAAACAAGCTCAATGGAAAGCTGCAAACGGTGGAT
CTCCTCCACATATGGCTTACCCATACGATGTTCCAGATTACGCTCCTCCAAGCTTGAATTCTATTCCTGT
TGGTCAAATACCAGCCCCTCTAACGGCGTCACTTTCAATTACACCCCATAAGCCATCACCGATTCCTATC
GCACTTTCTGTTGTTGAACAGCAGTTGCAGCAACAAAGAGATGAGCAACTAAAGGCAAATGTTACAGCAA
CAGCTGAAGCTCTACGTGCTGCAATAAAAGGAAGTTTTGGCGGAAATAGCATTGGTAATACGTCTCATTT
GCTTACAATGCGGTTTCAAATGCTACAGGATCAGTACATACAGCACCAGGAATACCAAATACTAGCTGAG
CTATCCAAAAATGAATGCTTTCAACGTCTTTCGGCTGTCGAGCAAGAAACAGTTGTTCGTCGGAAAGTTC
AATTGCTGGGTCTTCCTGAGTATTTGATCAGCTTAAACGGATTAAGCAATTCTTTGTCCGTACTGAACCC
CGTTGCCGGTAGACAGTTGTACAGGGCAGTGGTTGAGCACGCCAAGAAGGATCAACAACATATTTTTGCA
AACACCGAGCAACAACGTTCAGTGGGAAATTTACTGGATGCTAATAATTTCATTCTAAATGCCCAAATAA
TGATTCAGCAATCGCAGCAAGAGGTAGGTCCCTTGGTATCATCCGTGGATTGTATTATGCAAGGTGGAAC
TGCAGCTGACCTAAATAAGCCGAATGAAATACCGAGGAATGAGTTAGACTTAATTAATGAATATAACTTA
CGGATGCTGTTGCGTGGCCAACCAACAAGTACTCAACAGCAACCACCTGCGCTGACGAACTCAGCTACCG
AAAATCTCCCTGGAGTTGATTTTTTAACTGAAACACAATTGTTAGAGCGGCAAAACTTGATGATTCCAAT
CTGGTTACCCCCTAATAATAATAAGCAACAAGAAACCGACCAACAGTGGGCTGAAATGTCTAATGCGGAT
GCATCATTATGGGAAACGGCCAACTTAAATGAAGAGCGAAATGAAGATCAGCAACTATTAATACAAAAGT
CTTCTGAAGCGTGCTTCGCAGATACAGAAAAAGATGTCAAAATTGCCCAATTATTTCAAGTTCAATCAGG
AAATGTTGTTAACCACACCGCATTAGAGGAATTAGATCAGTCCCCTCAAAATTTAAAAGGTTCACATAAT
CAAAAAATAGTCAAATCCCTTGTTTCCGATATTCAACAGAATCATAATGAGGAACTAAATTCACATCAAC
ACCAGGTAAAGCAGGCTAACAAGCAGAATCTGAATACAAAACAGAATGCGGCACAGTCAGCCCTAAAGCC
AATTAATAACGAAAATGATCGCAAACGAGAACAGACAGAAGAAAAAAAAAGGCAAAGAGAGGAACGCAAG
CGCCAGCAATTGGAAGATGATAAACGTCGGGCGTTGAATGAATCTGAAGAACAGACCCGCCAAATTCAAG
AGGAAAAGGAAAGGCAACAGCAAATACAAGCCCAACGTCGAAAGGCATTGTTGGGCAATGTCCATTCTCT
ATCAGTTCAAAATGGGATGTCAGGAACATTAGCGTCTGCACAAAGCAAGAAGAACGACGATGCCAAAACA
GCAGAACCCCAAGTATCCTCGCGCTTGCCGTCTACATCCGTAGCGCCTTGGTCTTTTCAGTTGCAAAATT
CTATGAGATCGGCGCCTGGTCTGGCAGAAATACAAAAGGCAGAACGTCGAGAGCGTCGCGCAGACCAACA
GCGACATCAAGAGCTATTAGACAAGCAATTGCGTGCCAATGCCGCAGCTGCGGCTGAAGCCAACGATGCT
TTGCTTAAATGGCAGTCAACACCAGCGTCGGCGCCCGTAATGAGTCTCGCCGAAATTCAAGCAGAAGAGG
CAAGGCGGTTGGCCAATGACCTTGTGGATCGGCAGCGTCGACGAGAACTGGAACATCACCAACAAGCTCC
TTTGTCATCAGCGGTTTTGGTTACGAGTGCAACTTCCAACATCTGGGGTAACGCCAATAAAGCATGGAGT
TCGTCCGCTGCTCAATCACTTTCGTTAAAAACAAGTTCTGGAACTGGTCTGTGGGACGAACCGAATCCAT
TAGGTTCTAATGGATCTGGAACAAGCGGTACCTCATCCGTAACTGCGGCGGCAGTCTTGGCAGGAGGATT
AAACTCAGCTAATAAATCCACTCTGCAAGCTCAAAATAAGTCGTCGGCTTTATTTGCATCGCCTCGAAAT
TTGCGCAAGAGTCAAACATTGCCAGCCCTTAGTAACCCAGAAAAGTCAAATAAAAATGGACCAGGTCAAC
GGCCAGAAAAACAAAAGTTGGCTCAAACTCGTTCAAAGGGTGCCGCTGTCTCAATTGAAGAGAAGGATAG
AGAAAGAAAATTGAATGCAAAAAGCCAGCAAAGCAGCACCGACCAAGCCATTAGCAAGGTTAATGAGTAT
GAAAACGAGTTCACTAGCTGGTGCATAAAGAGCCTAGATAATATGTCCGCCAAAGTTGATGTACCCACGT
TCGTTGCATTCTTGCAGGACTTGGAAGCGCCATATGAGGTAAAGGACTATGTCCGAATATACCTTGGCGA
TGGAAAAGATTCTTTGGATTTCGCAAAGCAGTTTTTGGAGCGACGTAGCAAATACAAAAGCTTGCAACGT
GCCCAAAAGGCACACAATGACGATATGTGCAAACCAGCTCCTGCCATTACGCCATCTGCGAATGACTATG
CCGACAGCAAGAACAAACAAAAAAAGATTAAAAAGAATAAGATGACTAAGATGGACGCCCGCATTCTTGG
GTTTTCAGTAACTGCTGCCGAGGGTCGCATAAATGTTGGCATTCGAGACTACGTCGAAGGACCATAAGCG
GCCGCTCGAGTCTAGAGGGCCCGCGGTTCGAAGGTAAGCCTATCCCTAACCCTCTCCTCGGTCTCGATTC
TACGCGTACCGGTCATCATCACCATCACCATTGAGTTTAAACCCGCTGATCAGCCTCGACTGTGCCTTCT
AAGGCCTGAGCTCGCTGATCAGCCTCGATCGAGGATCCAGACATGATAAGATACATTGATGAGTTTGGAC
AAACCACAACTAGAATGCAGTGAAAAAAATGCTTTATTTGTGAAATTTGTGATGCTATTGCTTTATTTGT
AACCATTATAAGCTGCAATAAACAAGTTAACAACAACAATTGCATTCATTTTATGTTTCAGGTTCAGGGG
GAGGTGTGGGAGGTTTTTTAAAGCAAGTAAAACCTCTACAAATGTGGTATGGCTGATTATGATCAGTCGA
CCGATGCCCTTGAGAGCCTTCAACCCAGTCAGCTCCTTCCGGTGGGCGCGGGGCATGACTATCGTCGCCG
CACTTATGACTGTCTTCTTTATCATGCAACTCGTAGGACAGGTGCCGGCAGCGCTCTGGGTCATTTTCGG
CGAGGACCGCTTTCGCTGGAGCGCGACGATGATCGGCCTGTCGCTTGCGGTATTCGGAATCTTGCACGCC
CTCGCTCAAGCCTTCGTCACTGGTCCCGCCACCAAACGTTTCGGCGAGAAGCAGGCCATTATCGCCGGCA
TGGCGGCCGACGCGCTGGGCTACGTCTTGCTGGCGTTCGCGACGCGAGGCTGGATGGCCTTCCCCATTAT
GATTCTTCTCGCTTCCGGCGGCATCGGGATGCCCGCGTTGCAGGCCATGCTGTCCAGGCAGGTAGATGAC
GACCATCAGGGACAGCTTCAAGGATCGCTCGCGGCTCTTACCAGCCAGCAAAAGGCCAGGAACCGTAAAA
AGGCCGCGTTGCTGGCGTTTTTCCATAGGCTCCGCCCCCCTGACGAGCATCACAAAAATCGACGCTCAAG
TCAGAGGTGGCGAAACCCGACAGGACTATAAAGATACCAGGCGTTTCCCCCTGGAAGCTCCCTCGTGCGC
TCTCCTGTTCCGACCCTGCCGCTTACCGGATACCTGTCCGCCTTTCTCCCTTCGGGAAGCGTGGCGCTTT
CTCAATGCTCACGCTGTAGGTATCTCAGTTCGGTGTAGGTCGTTCGCTCCAAGCTGGGCTGTGTGCACGA
ACCCCCCGTTCAGCCCGACCGCTGCGCCTTATCCGGTAACTATCGTCTTGAGTCCAACCCGGTAAGACAC
GACTTATCGCCACTGGCAGCAGCCACTGGTAACAGGATTAGCAGAGCGAGGTATGTAGGCGGTGCTACAG
AGTTCTTGAAGTGGTGGCCTAACTACGGCTACACTAGAAGGACAGTATTTGGTATCTGCGCTCTGCTGAA
GCCAGTTACCTTCGGAAAAAGAGTTGGTAGCTCTTGATCCGGCAAACAAACCACCGCTGGTAGCGGTGGT
TTTTTTGTTTGCAAGCAGCAGATTACGCGCAGAAAAAAAGGATCTCAAGAAGATCCTTTGATCTTTTCTA
CGGGGTCTGACGCTCAGTGGAACGAAAACTCACGTTAAGGGATTTTGGTCATGAGATTATCAAAAAGGAT
CTTCACCTAGATCCTTTTAAATTAAAAATGAAGTTTTAAATCAATCTAAAGTATATATGAGTAAACTTGG
TCTGACAGTTACCAATGCTTAATCAGTGAGGCACCTATCTCAGCGATCTGTCTATTTCGTTCATCCATAG
TTGCCTGACTCCCCGTCGTGTAGATAACTACGATACGGGAGGGCTTACCATCTGGCCCCAGTGCTGCAAT
GATACCGCGAGACCCACGCTCACCGGCTCCAGATTTATCAGCAATAAACCAGCCAGCCGGAAGGGCCGAG
CGCAGAAGTGGTCCTGCAACTTTATCCGCCTCCATCCAGTCTATTAATTGTTGCCGGGAAGCTAGAGTAA
GTAGTTCGCCAGTTAATAGTTTGCGCAACGTTGTTGCCATTGCTGCAGGCATCGTGGTGTCACGCTCGTC
GTTTGGTATGGCTTCATTCAGCTCCGGTTCCCAACGATCAAGGCGAGTTACATGATCCCCCATGTTGTGC
AAAAAAGCGGTTAGCTCCTTCGGTCCTCCGATCGTTGTCAGAAGTAAGTTGGCCGCAGTGTTATCACTCA
TGGTTATGGCAGCACTGCATAATTCTCTTACTGTCATGCCATCCGTAAGATGCTTTTCTGTGACTGGTGA
GTACTCAACCAAGTCATTCTGAGAATAGTGTATGCGGCGACCGAGTTGCTCTTGCCCGGCGTCAACACGG
GATAATACCGCGCCACATAGCAGAACTTTAAAAGTGCTCATCATTGGAAAACGTTCTTCGGGGCGAAAAC
TCTCAAGGATCTTACCGCTGTTGAGATCCAGTTCGATGTAACCCACTCGTGCACCCAACTGATCTTCAGC
ATCTTTTACTTTCACCAGCGTTTCTGGGTGAGCAAAAACAGGAAGGCAAAATGCCGCAAAAAAGGGAATA
AGGGCGACACGGAAATGTTGAATACTCATACTCTTCCTTTTTCAATATTATTGAAGCATTTATCAGGGTT
ATTGTCTCATGAGCGGATACATATTTGAATGTATTTAGAAAAATAAACAAATAGGGGTTCCGCGCACATT
TCCCCGAAAAGTGCCACCTGACGTCTAAGAAACCATTATTATCATGACATTAACCTATAAAAATAGGCGT
ATCACGAGGCCCTTTCGT
